Addgene plasmid #182197: pBac{9Xmef2-eGFP,attB,w+}
Purpose: EGFP driven by MEF2 transcription factor binding sites
Depositing lab: David Stern. Depositing organization: HHMI, Janelia Research Campus. Publication: Transgenic tools for targeted chromosome rearrangements allow construction of balancer chromosomes in non-melanogaster Drosophila species. Stern DL. G3 (Bethesda). 2022 Feb 10. pii: 6526388. doi: 10.1093/g3journal/jkac030. PubMed 35143616.
Backbone
  Vector backbone: pBR322
  Vector type: Insect Expression
Growth in bacteria
  Bacterial resistance: Ampicillin, 100 μg/mL
  Growth temperature: 37°C
  Growth strain: DH5alpha
  Copy number: High Copy
Gene/Insert
  Gene/Insert name: EGFP
  Species: Other
  Cloning method: Gibson Cloning
Terms and licenses: Academic/Nonprofit Terms; Industry Terms: Not Available to Industry
Depositor comments: Please visit https://www.biorxiv.org/content/10.1101/2021.11.18.469106v1.full for bioRxiv preprint.
How to cite: pBac{9Xmef2-eGFP,attB,w+} was a gift from David Stern (Addgene plasmid # 182197 ; http://n2t.net/addgene:182197 ; RRID:Addgene_182197)
