[The description below was written by a language model from this plasmid's Addgene catalogue record and pLannotate feature annotations shown in this document.]
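Description:
pBac{9Xmef2-eGFP,attB,w+} is a 10,065 nt insect transgenesis plasmid built on a pBR322-type backbone. It is propagated in E. coli as a high-copy plasmid through a ColE1/pMB1-family origin and is selected with ampicillin via the bla (AmpR) gene and its promoter. The "pBac" in the name indicates a piggyBac transposon design, in which the braces list the cargo carried between the transposon ends. The automated feature table, however, does not annotate any piggyBac terminal repeats, so their positions are not documented in the record.

The reporter is EGFP (annotated by similarity as GFP S65T). According to the stated purpose and the name, it is driven by MEF2 transcription factor binding sites, nine copies by the name, which are themselves not annotated. These sites presumably lie upstream of the Drosophila hsp70Bb promoter, which would supply the basal promoter. A modified myosin heavy chain intron 16 sits between the promoter and the coding sequence, a common way to boost expression. A 3' block derived from SV40 follows, with the small t intron and the polyadenylation signal. The small t, large T and NLS "CDS" fragments annotated there are most likely incidental matches within this untranslated terminator region rather than expressed fusions.

Two further elements share the cargo. The mini-white gene gives a visible eye-colour marker in white-mutant flies. The φC31 attB site allows integrase-mediated recombination with attP sites.

MEF2 is a muscle-lineage transcription factor, so the reporter would be expected to give a muscle-associated green fluorescent marker, though the record does not describe the pattern. The associated publication concerns transgenic tools for targeted chromosome rearrangements and for building balancer chromosomes in non-melanogaster Drosophila species.
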