Features (pLannotate 1.2.2; 15 found; start..end, strand, type, name):
    848..917     +  protein_bind   attB: attB site for the φC31 integrase (Groth et al., 2000) phage φC31 integrase
   1133..5252    +  gene           mini-white: white; This modified version of the white gene lacks part of the first intron.
   5257..5412    +  CDS            YPB1_ECOLX (fragment): Protein predicted: Swiss-Prot protein existence level 4. From Escherichia coli.
   5851..6089    +  promoter       hsp70 promoter: Drosophila melanogaster hsp70Bb promoter
   6104..6170    +  intron         Mhc intron: modified Drosophila myosin heavy chain intron 16 (Pfeiffer et al., 2010)
   6201..6914    +  CDS            GFP (S65T): GFP (S65T) is a basic (constitutively fluorescent) green fluorescent protein published in 1995, derived from Aequorea victoria.
   6925..6999    +  CDS            small t antigen (fragment): SV40 (simian virus 40) small t antigen
   7001..7066    +  intron         small t intron: SV40 (simian virus 40) small t antigen intron
   7196..7216    +  CDS            SV40 NLS: nuclear localization signal of SV40 (simian virus 40) large T antigen
   7223..7357    +  CDS            LT_POVHA (fragment): Protein inferred from homology: Swiss-Prot protein existence level 3. Isoform large T antigen is a key early protein essential for both driving viral replication and inducing cellular transformation. Plays a role in viral genome replication by driving entry of quiescent cells into the cell cycle and by autoregulating the synthesis of viral early mRNA. Displays highly oncogenic activities by corrupting the host cellular checkpoint mechanisms that guard cell division and the transcription, replication, and repair of DNA. Participates in the modulation of cellular gene expression preceeding viral
   7382..7465    +  CDS            large T antigen (fragment): large T antigen from SV40 (simian virus 40)
   7488..7622    +  polyA_signal   SV40 poly(A) signal: SV40 polyadenylation signal
   8064..8168    +  promoter       AmpR promoter: bla
   8169..9029    +  CDS            AmpR: β-lactamase; bla; confers resistance to ampicillin, carbenicillin, and related antibiotics
   9200..9788    +  rep_origin     ori: high-copy-number ColE1/pMB1/pBR322/pUC origin of replication
>Addgene plasmid #182197 | pBac{9Xmef2-eGFP,attB,w+} | addgene full sequence | sequence record 357813 | Addgene NGS Result
TTCTTCTATAAAGTAACAAAACTTTTAAACATTCTCTCTTTTACAAAAATAAACTTATTTTGTACTTTAA
AAACAGTCATGTTGTATTATAAAATAAGTAATTAGCTTAACTTATACATAATAGAAACAAATTATACTTA
TTAGTCAGTCAGAAACAACTTTGGCACATATCAATATTATGCTCTCGACAAATAACTTTTTTGCATTTTT
TGCACGATGCATTTGCCTTTCGCCTTATTTTAGAGGGGCAGTAAGTACAGTAAGTACGTTTTTTCATTAC
TGGCTCTTCAGTACTGTCATCCGATGTACCAGGCACTTCATTTGGCAAAATATTAGAGATATTATCGCGC
AAATATCTCTTCAAAGTAGGAGCTTCTAAACGCTTACGCATAAACGATGACGTCAGGCTCATGTAAAGGT
TTCTCATAAATTTTTTGCGACTTTGAACCTTTTCTCCCTTGCTACTGACATTATGGCTGTATATAATAAA
AGAATTTATGCAGGCAATGTTTATCATTCCGTACAATAATGCCATAGGCCACCTATTCGTCTTCCTACTG
CAGGTCATCACAGAACACATTTGGTCTAGCGTGTCCACTCCGCCTTTAGTTTGATTATAATACATAACCA
TTTGCGGTTTACCGGTACTTTCGTTGATAGAAGCATCCTCATCACAAGATGATAATAAGTATACCATCTT
AGCTGGCTTCGGTTTATATGAGACGAGAGTAAGGGGTCCGTCAAAACAAAACATCGATGTTCCCACTGGC
CTGGAGCGACTGTTTTTCAGTACTTCCGGTATCTCGCGTTTGTTTGATCGCACGGTTCCCACGATGTAGG
TCACGGTCTCGAAGCCGCGGTGCGGGTGCCAGGGCGTGCCCTTGGGCTCCCCGGGCGCGTACTCCACCTC
ACCCATCTGGTCCATCATGATGAACGGGTCGAGGTGGCGGTAGTTGATCCCGGCGAACGCGCGGCGCACC
GGGAAGCCCTCGCCCTCGAAACCGCTGGGCGCGGTGGTCACGGTGAGCACGGGACGTGCGACGGCGTCGG
CGGGTGCGGATACGCGGGGCAGCGTCAGCGGGTTCTCGACGGTCACGGCGGGCATGTCGACAAGCCGAAC
ATATGGGCGCGCCTAGTATGTATGTAAGTTAATAAAACCCATTTTTGCGGAAAGTAGATAAAAAAAACAT
TTTTTTTTTTTACTGCACTGGATATCATTGAACTTATCTGATCAGTTTTAAATTTACTTCGATCCAAGGG
TATTTGATGTACCAGGTTCTTTCGATTACCTCTCACTCAAAATGACATTCCACTCAAAGTCAGCGCTGTT
TGCCTCCTTCTCTGTCCACAGAAATATCGCCGTCTCTTTCGCCGCTGCGTCCGCTATCTCTTTCGCCACC
GTTTGTAGCGTTACGTAGCGTCAATGTCCGCCTTCAGTTGCATTTTGTCAGCGGTTTCGTGACGAAGCTC
CAAGCGGTTTACGCCATCAATTAAACACAAAGTGCTGTGCCAAAACTCCTCTCGCTTCTTATTTTTGTTT
GTTTTTTGAGTGATTGGGGTGGTGATTGGTTTTGGGTGGGTAAGCAGGGGAAAGTGTGAAAAATCCCGGC
AATGGGCCAAGAGGATCAGGAGCTATTAATTCGCGGAGGCAGCAAACACCCATCTGCCGAGCATCTGAAC
AATGTGAGTAGTACATGTGCATACATCTTAAGTTCACTTGATCTATAGGAACTGCGATTGCAACATCAAA
TTGTCTGCGGCGTGAGAACTGCGACCCACAAAAATCCCAAACCGCAATTGCACAAACAAATAGTGACACG
AAACAGATTATTCTGGTAGCTGTTCTCGCTATATAAGACAATTTTTGAGATCATATCATGATCAAGACAT
CTAAAGGCATTCATTTTCGACTATATTCTTTTTTACAAAAAATATAACAACCAGATATTTTAAGCTGATC
CTAGATGCACAAAAAATAAATAAAAGTATAAACCTACTTCGTAGGATACTTCGGGGTACTTTTTGTTCGG
GGTTAGATGAGCATAACGCTTGTAGTTGATATTTGAGATCCCCTATCATTGCAGGGTGACAGCGGAGCGG
CTTCGCAGAGCTGCATTAACCAGGGCTTCGGGCAGGCCAAAAACTACGGCACGCTCCGGCCACCCAGTCC
GCCGGAGGACTCCGGTTCAGGGAGCGGCCAACTAGCCGAGAACCTCACCTATGCCTGGCACAATATGGAC
ATCTTTGGGGCGGTCAATCAGCCGGGCTCCGGATGGCGGCAGCTGGTCAACCGGACACGCGGACTATTCT
GCAACGAGCGACACATACCGGCGCCCAGGAAACATTTGCTCAAGAACGGTGAGTTTCTATTCGCAGTCGG
CTGATCTGTGTGAAATCTTAATAAAGGGTCCAATTACCAATTTGAAACTCAGTTTGCGGCGTGGCCTATC
CGGGCGAACTTTTGGCCGTGATGGGCAGTTCCGGTGCCGGAAAGACGACCCTGCTGAATGCCCTTGCCTT
TCGATCGCCGCAGGGCATCCAAGTATCGCCATCCGGGATGCGACTGCTCAATGGCCAACCTGTGGACGCC
AAGGAGATGCAGGCCAGGTGCGCCTATGTCCAGCAGGATGACCTCTTTATCGGCTCCCTAACGGCCAGGG
AACACCTGATTTTCCAAGCCATGGTGCGGATGCCACGACATCTGACCTATCGGCAGCGAGTGGCCCGCGT
GGATCAGGTGATCCAGGAGCTTTCGCTCAGCAAATGTCAGCACACGATCATCGGTGTGCCCGGCAGGGTG
AAAGGTCTGTCCGGCGGAGAAAGGAAGCGTCTGGCATTCGCCTCCGAGGCTCTAACCGATCCGCCGCTTC
TGATCTGCGATGAGCCCACCTCCGGACTGGACTCCTTTACCGCCCACAGCGTCGTCCAGGTGCTGAAGAA
GCTGTCGCAGAAGGGCAAGACCGTCATCCTGACCATTCATCAGCCGTCTTCCGAGCTGTTTGAGCTCTTT
GACAAGATCCTTCTGATGGCCGAGGGCAGGGTAGCTTTCTTGGGCACTCCCAGCGAAGCCGTCGACTTCT
TTTCCTAGTGAGTTCGATGTGTTTATTAAGGGTATCTAGTATTACATAACATCTCAACTCCTATCCAGCG
TGGGTGCCCAGTGTCCTACCAACTACAATCCGGCGGACTTTTACGTACAGGTGTTGGCCGTTGTGCCCGG
ACGGGAGATCGAGTCCCGTGATCGGATCGCCAAGATATGCGACAATTTTGCCATTAGCAAAGTAGCCCGG
GATATGGAGCAGTTGTTGGCCACCAAAAATCTGGAGAAGCCACTGGAGCAGCCGGAGAATGGGTACACCT
ACAAGGCCACCTGGTTCATGCAGTTCCGGGCGGTCCTGTGGCGATCCTGGCTGTCGGTGCTCAAGGAACC
ACTCCTCGTAAAAGTGCGACTTATTCAGACAACGGTGAGTGGTTCCAGTGGAAACAAATGATATAACGCT
TACAATTCTTGGAAACAAATTCGCTAGATTTTAGATAGAATTGCCTGATTCCACACCCTTCTTAGTTTTT
TTCAATGAGATGTATAGTTTATAGTTTTGCAGAAGATAAATAAATTTCATTTAACTCGCGAATATTAATG
AGATGCGAGTAACATTTTAATTTGCAGATGGTTGCCATCTTGATTGGCCTCATCTTTTTGGGCCAACAAC
TCACGCAAGTGGGTGTGATGAATATCAACGGAGCCATCTTCCTCTTCCTGACCAACATGACCTTTCAAAA
CGTCTTTGCCACGATAAATGTAAGTCATGTTTAGAATACATTTGCATTTCAATAATTTACTAACTTTCTA
ATGAATCGATTCGATTTAGGTGTTCACCTCAGAGCTGCCAGTTTTTATGAGGGAGGCCCGAAGTCGACTT
TATCGCTGTGACACATACTTTCTGGGCAAAACGATTGCCGAATTGCCGCTTTTTCTCACAGTGCCACTGG
TCTTCACGGCGATTGCCTATCCGATGATCGGACTGCGGGCCGGAGTGCTGCACTTCTTCAACTGCCTGGC
GCTGGTCACTCTGGTGGCCAATGTGTCAACGTCCTTCGGATATCTAATATCCTGCGCCAGCTCCTCGACC
TCGATGGCGCTGTCTGTGGGTCCGCCGGTTATCATACCATTCCTGCTCTTTGGCGGCTTCTTCTTGAACT
CGGGCTCGGTGCCAGTATACCTCAAATGGTTGTCGTACCTCTCATGGTTCCGTTACGCCAACGAGGGTCT
GCTGATTAACCAATGGGCGGACGTGGAGCCGGGCGAAATTAGCTGCACATCGTCGAACACCACGTGCCCC
AGTTCGGGCAAGGTCATCCTGGAGACGCTTAACTTCTCCGCCGCCGATCTGCCGCTGGACTACGTGGGTC
TGGCCATTCTCATCGTGAGCTTCCGGGTGCTCGCATATCTGGCTCTAAGACTTCGGGCCCGACGCAAGGA
GTAGCCGACATATATCCGAAATAACTGCTTGTTTTTTTTTTTTACCATTATTACCATCGTGTTTACTGTT
TATTGCCCCCTCAAAAAGCTAATGTAATTATATTTGTGCCAATAAAAACAAGATATGACCTATAGAATAC
AAGTATTTCCCCTTCGAACATCCCCACAAGTAGACTTTGGATTTGTCTTCTAACCAAAAGACTTACACAC
CTGCATACCTTACATCAAAAACTCGTTTATCGCTACATAAAACACCGGGATATATTTTTTATATACATAC
TTTTCAAATCGCGCGCCCTCTTCATAATTCACCTCCACCACACCACGTTTCGTAGTTGCTCTTTCGCTGT
CTCCCACCCGCTCTCCGCAACACATTCACCTTTTGTTCGACGACCTTGGAGCGACTGTCGTTAGTTCCGC
GCGATTCGGTTCGCTCAAATGGTTCCGAGTGGTTCATTTCGTCTCAATAGAAATTAGTAATAAATATTTG
TATGTACAATTTATTTGCTCCAATATATTTGTATATATTTCCCTCACAGCTATATTTATTCTAATTTAAT
ATTATGACTTTTTAAGGTAATTTTTTGTGACCTGTTCGGAGTGATTAGCGTTACAATTTGAACTGAAAGT
GACATCCAGTGTTTGTTCCTTGTGTAGATGCATCTCAAAAAAATGGTGGGCATAATAGTGTTGTTTATAT
ATATCAAAAATAACAACTATAATAATAAGAATACATTTAATTTAGAAAATGCTTGGATTTCACTGGAACT
AGGGCGCGCCTCCGGAACATAATGGTGCAGGGCGCTGACTTCCGCGTTTCCAGACTTTACGAAACACGGA
AACCGAAGACCATTCATGTTGTTGCTCAGGTCGCAGACGTTTTGCAGCAGCAGTCGCTTCACGTTCGCTC
GCGTATCGGTGATTCATTCTGCTAACCAGTAAGGCAACCCCGCCAGCCTAGCCGGGTCCTCAACGACAGG
AGCACGATCATGCGCACCCGTGGCCAGGGCCGCACATATGCAATGGTTAATTCGAGCTCGCCCGGGGCAC
GGCTAAAAATAGCGTTGCTGAATTCTGAATTATAGGCTAAAAATAGCCTGACGTTCTAATCGTAAGCTAA
AAATAGCGTTATATTTCCATAGTCGGATGGCACGGCTAAAAATAGCGTTGCGAAACTGCTTATATAGGCT
AAAAATAGCCTGATTTACGGACGTAAGCTAAAAATAGCGTTATTTACTACGGACTGGCACGGCTAAAAAT
AGCGTTGAATGTCTAAATTATATAGGCTAAAAATAGCCTGAAATTTAACTAGACTCTACGTAAGCTAAAA
ATAGCGTTATCCAAGCTTATCGATTTCGAACCCTCGACCGCCGGAGTATAAATAGAGGCGCTTCGTCTAC
GGAGCGACAATTCAATTCAAACAAGCAAAGTGAACACGTCGCTAAGCGAAAGCTAAGCAAATAAACAAGC
GCAGCTGAACAAGCTAAACAATCTGCAGTAAAGTGCAAGTTAAAGTGAATCAATTAAAAGTAACCAGCAA
CCAAGTAAATCAACTGCAACTACTGAAATCTGCCAAGAAGTAATTATTGAATACAAGAAGAGAACTCTGA
ATAGATCTAAAAGGTAGGTTCAACCACTGATGCCTAGGCACACCGAAACGACTAACCCTAATTCTTATCC
TTTACTTCAGGCGGCCGCGGCTCGAGGGTACCAATCAAACATGTCCAAAGGTGAAGAACTGTTTACCGGA
GTAGTCCCGATATTGGTTGAACTCGACGGCGATGTCAACGGTCATAAATTCAGTGTGTCCGGCGAGGGTG
AGGGCGACGCCACATACGGTAAGCTGACGTTGAAGTTCATATGCACCACGGGCAAGCTGCCCGTGCCATG
GCCGACGTTGGTCACGACGCTGACGTATGGTGTCCAGTGTTTCAGCCGTTACCCCGATCATATGAAGCAG
CATGACTTTTTCAAGTCGGCGATGCCGGAGGGATACGTTCAAGAGAGGACCATTTTCTTCAAGGATGACG
GCAACTATAAGACGCGAGCGGAGGTGAAATTTGAAGGCGACACACTCGTTAACCGTATTGAGTTGAAGGG
CATTGATTTTAAGGAGGATGGCAACATTCTGGGCCATAAGTTGGAATACAACTACAACTCGCATAATGTG
TATATAATGGCAGATAAGCAGAAAAACGGAATAAAGGTTAACTTCAAGATTCGCCACAACATAGAGGACG
GTTCCGTGCAACTTGCAGATCATTACCAACAGAACACACCCATTGGAGATGGCCCAGTTCTCTTGCCAGA
CAATCACTACCTTTCCACACAGTCCGCGTTGAGCAAGGACCCCAATGAAAAGCGGGACCACATGGTGTTG
CTGGAGTTTGTGACCGCAGCTGGTATTACACACGGCATGGATGAGCTCTACAAGTAATCTAGAGGATCTT
TGTGAAGGAACCTTACTTCTGTGGTGTGACATAATTGGACAAACTACCTACAGAGATTTAAAGCTCTAAG
GTAAATATAAAATTTTTAAGTGTATAATGTGTTAAACTACTGATTCTAATTGTTTGTGTATTTTAGATTC
CAACCTATGGAACTGATGAATGGGAGCAGTGGTGGAATGCCTTTAATGAGGAAAACCTGTTTTGCTCAGA
AGAAATGCCATCTAGTGATGATGAGGCTACTGCTGACTCTCAACATTCTACTCCTCCAAAAAAGAAGAGA
AAGGTAGAAGACCCCAAGGACTTTCCTTCAGAATTGCTAAGTTTTTTGAGTCATGCTGTGTTTAGTAATA
GAACTCTTGCTTGCTTTGCTATTTACACCACAAAGGAAAAAGCTGCACTGCTATACAAGAAAATTATGGA
AAAATATTTGATGTATAGTGCCTTGACTAGAGATCATAATCAGCCATACCACATTTGTAGAGGTTTTACT
TGCTTTAAAAAACCTCCCACACCTCCCCCTGAACCTGAAACATAAAATGAATGCAATTGTTGTTGTTAAC
TTGTTTATTGCAGCTTATAATGGTTACAAATAAAGCAATAGCATCACAAATTTCACAAATAAAGCATTTT
TTTCACTGCATTCTAGTTGTGGTTTGTCCAAACTCATCAATGTATCTTATCATGTCTGGATCGATCTGGC
CGGCGATATCTATAACAAGAAAATATATATATAATAAGTTATCACGTAAGTAGAACATGAAATAACAATA
TAATTATCGTATGAGTTAAATCTTAAAAGTCACGTAAAAGATAATCATGCGTCATTTTGACTCACGCGGT
CGTTATAGTTCAAAATCAGTGACACTTACCGCATTGACAAGCACGCCTCACGGGAGCTCCAAGCGGCGAC
TGAGATGTCCTAAATGCACAGCGACGGATTCGCGCTATTTAGAAAGAGAGAGCAATATTTCAAGAATGCA
TGCGTCAATTTTACGCAGACTATCTTTCTAGGGGCCGGCCGTTTAAACGAATTCTTGAAGACGAAAGGGC
CTCGTGATACGCCTATTTTTATAGGTTAATGTCATGATAATAATGGTTTCTTAGACTCAGGTGGCACTTT
TCGGGGAAATGTGCGCGGAACCCCTATTTGTTTATTTTTCTAAATACATTCAAATATGTATCCGCTCATG
AGACAATAACCCTGATAAATGCTTCAATAATATTGAAAAAGGAAGAGTATGAGTATTCAACATTTCCGTG
TCGCCCTTATTCCCTTTTTTGCGGCATTTTGCCTTCCTGTTTTTGCTCACCCAGAAACGCTGGTGAAAGT
AAAAGATGCTGAAGATCAGTTGGGTGCACGAGTGGGTTACATCGAACTGGATCTCAACAGCGGTAAGATC
CTTGAGAGTTTTCGCCCCGAAGAACGTTTTCCAATGATGAGCACTTTTAAAGTTCTGCTATGTGGCGCGG
TATTATCCCGTATTGACGCCGGGCAAGAGCAACTCGGTCGCCGCATACACTATTCTCAGAATGACTTGGT
TGAGTACTCACCAGTCACAGAAAAGCATCTTACGGATGGCATGACAGTAAGAGAATTATGCAGTGCTGCC
ATAACCATGAGTGATAACACTGCGGCCAACTTACTTCTGACAACGATCGGAGGACCGAAGGAGCTAACCG
CTTTTTTGCACAACATGGGGGATCATGTAACTCGCCTTGATCGTTGGGAACCGGAGCTGAATGAAGCCAT
ACCAAACGACGAGCGTGACACCACGATGCCTGTAGCAATGGCAACAACGTTGCGCAAACTATTAACTGGC
GAACTACTTACTCTAGCTTCCCGGCAACAATTAATAGACTGGATGGAGGCGGATAAAGTTGCAGGACCAC
TTCTGCGCTCGGCCCTTCCGGCTGGCTGGTTTATTGCTGATAAATCTGGAGCCGGTGAGCGTGGGTCTCG
CGGTATCATTGCAGCACTGGGGCCAGATGGTAAGCCCTCCCGTATCGTAGTTATCTACACGACGGGGAGT
CAGGCAACTATGGATGAACGAAATAGACAGATCGCTGAGATAGGTGCCTCACTGATTAAGCATTGGTAAC
TGTCAGACCAAGTTTACTCATATATACTTTAGATTGATTTAAAACTTCATTTTTAATTTAAAAGGATCTA
GGTGAAGATCCTTTTTGATAATCTCATGACCAAAATCCCTTAACGTGAGTTTTCGTTCCACTGAGCGTCA
GACCCCGTAGAAAAGATCAAAGGATCTTCTTGAGATCCTTTTTTTCTGCGCGTAATCTGCTGCTTGCAAA
CAAAAAAACCACCGCTACCAGCGGTGGTTTGTTTGCCGGATCAAGAGCTACCAACTCTTTTTCCGAAGGT
AACTGGCTTCAGCAGAGCGCAGATACCAAATACTGTTCTTCTAGTGTAGCCGTAGTTAGGCCACCACTTC
AAGAACTCTGTAGCACCGCCTACATACCTCGCTCTGCTAATCCTGTTACCAGTGGCTGCTGCCAGTGGCG
ATAAGTCGTGTCTTACCGGGTTGGACTCAAGACGATAGTTACCGGATAAGGCGCAGCGGTCGGGCTGAAC
GGGGGGTTCGTGCACACAGCCCAGCTTGGAGCGAACGACCTACACCGAACTGAGATACCTACAGCGTGAG
CTATGAGAAAGCGCCACGCTTCCCGAAGGGAGAAAGGCGGACAGGTATCCGGTAAGCGGCAGGGTCGGAA
CAGGAGAGCGCACGAGGGAGCTTCCAGGGGGAAACGCCTGGTATCTTTATAGTCCTGTCGGGTTTCGCCA
CCTCTGACTTGAGCGTCGATTTTTGTGATGCTCGTCAGGGGGGCGGAGCCTATGGAAAAACGCCAGCAAC
GCGGCCTTTTTACGGTTCCTGGCCTTTTGCTGGCCTTTTGCTCACATGTTACCGCCCTAGAAAGATAATC
ATATTGTGACGTACGTTAAAGATAATCATGCGTAAAATTGACGCATGTGTTTTATCGGTCTGTATATCGA
GGTTTATTTATTAATTTGAATAGATATTAAGTTTTATTATATTTACACTTACATACTAATAATAAATTCA
ACAAACAATTTATTTATGTTTATTTATTTATTAAAAAAAAACAAAAACTCAAAAT
